Addgene plasmid #192908: pPB-cT3G-cERP2-KLF4
Purpose: Barcoded piggybac transposon vector with Dox-inducible expression of KLF4
Depositing lab: George Church. Depositing organization: Harvard Medical School. Publication: Directed differentiation of human iPSCs to functional ovarian granulosa-like cells via transcription factor overexpression. Pierson Smela MD, Kramme CC, Fortuna PRJ, Adams JL, Su R, Dong E, Kobayashi M, Brixi G, Kavirayuni VS, Tysinger E, Kohman RE, Shioda T, Chatterjee P, Church GM. Elife. 2023 Feb 21;12:e83291. doi: 10.7554/eLife.83291. PubMed 36803359.
Backbone
  Vector backbone: PB-CT3G-CERP2-MG
  Backbone manufacturer: George Church (Addgene plasmid # 175503)
  Backbone size w/o insert (bp): 6509
  Vector type: Mammalian Expression
  Selectable markers: Puromycin
Growth in bacteria
  Bacterial resistance: Ampicillin, 100 μg/mL
  Growth temperature: 37°C
  Growth strain: DH5alpha
  Copy number: High Copy
Gene/Insert
  Gene/Insert name: KLF4
  Species: H. sapiens (human)
  Insert size (bp): 1412
  Entrez Gene: KLF4 (a.k.a. EZF, GKLF)
  Promoter: TET3G-miniCMV
  Tag / fusion protein: HA (C terminal on insert)
  Cloning method: Gateway Cloning
Terms and licenses: Academic/Nonprofit Terms; Industry Terms: Not Available to Industry
Depositor comments: Also expresses rTTA and puromycin acetyltransferase
How to cite: pPB-cT3G-cERP2-KLF4 was a gift from George Church (Addgene plasmid # 192908 ; http://n2t.net/addgene:192908 ; RRID:Addgene_192908)
