[The description below was written by a language model from this plasmid's Addgene catalogue record and pLannotate feature annotations shown in this document.]
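Description:
pPB-cT3G-cERP2-KLF4 is a mammalian expression plasmid built as a piggyBac transposon, derived from the PB-cT3G-cERP2-MG Gateway destination backbone, for doxycycline-inducible expression of human KLF4. It is maintained in E. coli as a high-copy plasmid through a ColE1/pUC-type origin and an ampicillin resistance gene. The automated annotation does not call the piggyBac terminal repeats, so their positions are not documented, although the catalogue describes the construct as a piggyBac vector. Short hits to lacZα, lacI, rop, bom, the SNR52 promoter and a gRNA scaffold are fragments, most likely backbone remnants or chance matches rather than functional parts.

The payload consists of two divergently oriented units. The KLF4 coding sequence, introduced by Gateway recombination and flanked by attB1 and attB2 sites, lies downstream of a third-generation Tet-responsive promoter (TRE3G with a minimal CMV core; it spans the numbering origin of the circular map), carries a C-terminal HA epitope tag, and is followed by an SV40 polyadenylation signal. On the opposite strand, a CMV enhancer fused to the EF-1α core promoter drives a reverse tetracycline transactivator followed by puromycin N-acetyltransferase, ending in a second SV40 poly(A) signal; how the two coding sequences are linked is not annotated. The construct is therefore all-in-one: integrated cells can be selected with puromycin and constitutively make rtTA, which activates KLF4 transcription only when doxycycline is present.

The vector is described as barcoded, which would allow it to be identified in pooled transcription factor experiments, though the barcode is not annotated. The associated work used transcription factor overexpression to direct differentiation of human iPSCs toward ovarian granulosa-like cells. Genomic integration would require piggyBac transposase, which this plasmid does not appear to encode.
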