Features (pLannotate 1.2.2; 27 found; start..end, strand, type, name):
      7..53      +  promoter       TRE3GV promoter (fragment): 3rd-generation Tet-responsive promoter that can be activated by binding of Tet-On® 3G, optimized for retroviral and lentiviral vectors
    112..129     +  protein_bind   attB1 (fragment): mutant version of attB; core recombination site for the Gateway® BP reaction BP Clonase™
    135..1544    +  CDS            KLF4 (fragment): KLF4_HUMAN - Also known as EZF, GKLF. Experimental evidence at protein level: Swiss-Prot protein existence level 1. Transcription factor; can act both as activator and as repressor. Binds the 5'-CACCC-3' core sequence. Binds to the promoter region of its own gene and can activate its own transcription. Regulates the expression of key transcription factors during embryonic development. Plays an important role in maintaining embryonic stem cells, and in preventing their differentiation. Required for establishing the barrier function of the skin and for postnatal maturation and maintenance of the
   1546..1570    -  protein_bind   attB2: mutant version of attB; recombination site for the Gateway® BP reaction BP Clonase™
   1572..1600    +  CDS            3xHA (fragment): three tandem HA epitope tags
   1638..1660    +  promoter       SNR52 promoter (fragment): promoter for the S. cerevisiae small nucleolar RNA gene SNR52
   1681..1704    +  misc_RNA       gRNA scaffold (fragment): guide RNA scaffold for the Streptococcus pyogenes CRISPR/Cas9 system
   1765..1899    -  polyA_signal   SV40 poly(A) signal: SV40 polyadenylation signal
   2212..2369    +  CDS            lacZα (fragment): LacZα fragment of β-galactosidase; lacZ fragment
   2375..2474    -  misc_feature   bom (fragment): basis of mobility region from pBR322
   2578..2613    -  CDS            rop (fragment): Rop protein, which maintains plasmids at low copy number; rop
   2709..2813    +  promoter       AmpR promoter: bla
   2814..3674    +  CDS            AmpR: β-lactamase; bla; confers resistance to ampicillin, carbenicillin, and related antibiotics
   3845..4433    +  rep_origin     ori: high-copy-number ColE1/pMB1/pBR322/pUC origin of replication
   4616..4708    +  CDS            lacI (fragment): lac repressor; lacI; The lac repressor binds to the lac operator to inhibit transcription in E. coli. This inhibition can be relieved by adding lactose or isopropyl-β-D-thiogalactopyranoside (IPTG).
   4714..4797    +  CDS            lacI (fragment): lac repressor; lacI; The lac repressor binds to the lac operator to inhibit transcription in E. coli. This inhibition can be relieved by adding lactose or isopropyl-β-D-thiogalactopyranoside (IPTG).
   4810..4831    +  protein_bind   CAP binding site: CAP binding activates transcription in the presence of cAMP. E. coli catabolite activator protein
   4846..4876    +  promoter       lac promoter: promoter for the E. coli lac operon
   4884..4900    +  protein_bind   lac operator: The lac repressor binds to the lac operator to inhibit transcription in E. coli. This inhibition can be relieved by adding lactose or isopropyl-β-D-thiogalactopyranoside (IPTG). lac repressor encoded by lacI
   5188..5269    -  polyA_signal   SV40 poly(A) signal: SV40 polyadenylation signal
   5292..5375    -  CDS            large T antigen (fragment): large T antigen from SV40 (simian virus 40)
   5389..5985    -  CDS            pac: PUAC_STRAD - Protein predicted: Swiss-Prot protein existence level 4. Detoxification of puromycin. From Streptomyces alboniger.
   6058..6168    -  CDS            VP48: 3 tandem repeats of the minimal activation domain of herpes simplex virus VP16 (Cheng et al., 2013)
   6098..6795    -  CDS            rtTA3 (fragment): reverse tetracycline transactivator 3 activates expression from Tet-responsive promoters in the presence of doxycycline
   6848..7059    -  promoter       EF-1α core promoter: core promoter for human elongation factor EF-1α
   7060..7439    -  enhancer       CMV enhancer: human cytomegalovirus immediate early enhancer
   7640..7888    +  promoter       TRE3GV promoter (fragment): 3rd-generation Tet-responsive promoter that can be activated by binding of Tet-On® 3G, optimized for retroviral and lentiviral vectors
>Addgene plasmid #192908 | pPB-cT3G-cERP2-KLF4 | addgene full sequence | sequence record 377556 | Addgene NGS Result
AAGCTTGCCTATATAAGCAGAGCTCGTTTAGTGAACCGTCAGATCGCCTGGAGACGCCATCCACGCTGTT
TTGACCTCCATAGAAGACACCGGGACCGATCCAGCCTACCACAAGTTTGTACAAAAAAGTTGGCATGGCT
GTCAGCGACGCGCTGCTCCCATCTTTCTCCACGTTCGCGTCTGGCCCGGCGGGAAGGGAGAAGACACTGC
GTCAAGCAGGTGCCCCGAATAACCGCTGGCGGGAGGAGCTCTCCCACATGAAGCGACTTCCCCCAGTGCT
TCCCGGCCGCCCCTATGACCTGGCGGCGGCGACCGTGGCCACAGACCTGGAGAGCGGCGGAGCCGGTGCG
GCTTGCGGCGGTAGCAACCTGGCGCCCCTACCTCGGAGAGAGACCGAGGAGTTCAACGATCTCCTGGACC
TGGACTTTATTCTCTCCAATTCGCTGACCCATCCTCCGGAGTCAGTGGCCGCCACCGTGTCCTCGTCAGC
GTCAGCCTCCTCTTCGTCGTCGCCGTCGAGCAGCGGCCCTGCCAGCGCGCCCTCCACCTGCAGCTTCACC
TATCCGATCCGGGCCGGGAACGACCCGGGCGTGGCGCCGGGCGGCACGGGCGGAGGCCTCCTCTATGGCA
GGGAGTCCGCTCCCCCTCCGACGGCTCCCTTCAACCTGGCGGACATCAACGACGTGAGCCCCTCGGGCGG
CTTCGTGGCCGAGCTCCTGCGGCCAGAATTGGACCCGGTGTACATTCCGCCGCAGCAGCCGCAGCCGCCA
GGTGGCGGGCTGATGGGCAAGTTCGTGCTGAAGGCGTCGCTGAGCGCCCCTGGCAGCGAGTACGGCAGCC
CGTCGGTCATCAGCGTCAGCAAAGGCAGCCCTGACGGCAGCCACCCGGTGGTGGTGGCGCCCTACAACGG
CGGGCCGCCGCGCACGTGCCCCAAGATCAAGCAGGAGGCGGTCTCTTCGTGCACCCACTTGGGCGCTGGA
CCCCCTCTCAGCAATGGCCACCGGCCGGCTGCACACGACTTCCCCCTGGGGCGGCAGCTCCCCAGCAGGA
CTACCCCGACCCTGGGTCTTGAGGAAGTGCTGAGCAGCAGGGACTGTCACCCTGCCCTGCCGCTTCCTCC
CGGCTTCCATCCCCACCCGGGGCCCAATTACCCATCCTTCCTGCCCGATCAGATGCAGCCGCAAGTCCCG
CCGCTCCATTACCAAGAGCTCATGCCACCCGGTTCCTGCATGCCAGAGGAGCCCAAGCCAAAGAGGGGAA
GACGATCGTGGCCCCGGAAAAGGACCGCCACCCACACTTGTGATTACGCGGGCTGCGGCAAAACCTACAC
AAAGAGTTCCCATCTCAAGGCACACCTGCGAACCCACACAGGTGAGAAACCTTACCACTGTGACTGGGAC
GGCTGTGGATGGAAATTCGCCCGCTCAGATGAACTGACCAGGCACTACCGTAAACACACGGGGCACCGCC
CGTTCCAGTGCCAAAAATGCGACCGAGCATTTTCCAGGTCGGACCACCTCGCCTTACACATGAAGAGGCA
TTTTTACCCAACTTTCTTGTACAAAGTGGTATACCCATACGATGTTCCAGATTACGCTTAGTAATGAGAA
ATACTCAGAAGATGTCACTCACCATAGTCCGCAGTGAAAGATAAATGATCCAACTGGGAAATCAACAAGT
GTTTTAGAGCTAGAAATAGCAAGTAGGCCACTGAGCAAGAACTATGAATGAGATCTTTAGACATATTGCG
GCCGCTTTCTCCGCGATCCAGACATGATAAGATACATTGATGAGTTTGGACAAACCAAAACTAGAATGCA
GTGAAAAAAATGCCTTATTTGTGAAATTTGTGATGCTATTGCCTTATTTGTAACCATTATAAGCTGCAAT
AAACAAGTTATCTATAACAAGAAAATATATATATAATAAGTTATCACGTAAGTAGAACATGAAATAACAA
TATAATTATCGTATGAGTTAAATCTTAAAAGTCACGTAAAAGATAATCATGCGTCATTTTGACTCACGCG
GTCGTTATAGTTCAAAATCAGTGACACTTACCGCATTGACAAGCACGCCTCACGGGAGCTCCAAGCGGCG
ACTGAGATGTCCTAAATGCACAGCGACGGATTCGCGCTATTTAGAAAGAGAGAGCAATATTTCAAGAATG
CATGCGTCAATTTTACGCAGACTATCTTTCTAGGGTTAAGAATTCACTGGCCGTCGTTTTACAACGTCGT
GACTGGGAAAACCCTGGCGTTACCCAACTTAATCGCCTTGCAGCACATCCCCCTTTCGCCAGCTGGCGTA
ATAGCGAAGAGGCCCGCACCGATCGCCCTTCCCAACAGTTGCGCAGCCTGAATGGCGAATGGCGCCTGAT
GCGGTATTTTCTCCTTACGCATCTGTGCGGTATTTCACACCGCATATGGTGCACTCTCAGTACAATCTGC
TCTGATGCCGCATAGTTAAGCCAGCCCCGACACCCGCCAACACCCGCTGACGCGCCCTGACGGGCTTGTC
TGCTCCCGGCATCCGCTTACAGACAAGCTGTGACCATGTCTCCGGGAGCTGCATGTGTCAGAGGTTTTCA
CCGTCATCACCGAAACACGCGAGTTCGAAAGGGCCTCGTGATACGCCTATTTTTATAGGTTAATGTCATG
ATAATAATGGTTTCTTAGACGTCAGGTGGCACTTTTCGGGGAAATGTGCGCGGAACCCCTATTTGTTTAT
TTTTCTAAATACATTCAAATATGTATCCGCTCATGAGACAATAACCCTGATAAATGCTTCAATAATATTG
AAAAAGGAAGAGTATGAGTATTCAACATTTCCGTGTCGCCCTTATTCCCTTTTTTGCGGCATTTTGCCTT
CCTGTTTTTGCTCACCCAGAAACGCTGGTGAAAGTAAAAGATGCTGAAGATCAGTTGGGTGCACGAGTGG
GTTACATCGAACTGGATCTCAACAGCGGTAAGATCCTTGAGAGTTTTCGCCCCGAAGAACGTTTTCCAAT
GATGAGCACTTTTAAAGTTCTGCTATGTGGCGCGGTATTATCCCGTATTGACGCCGGGCAAGAGCAACTC
GGTCGCCGCATACACTATTCTCAGAATGACTTGGTTGAGTACTCACCAGTCACAGAAAAGCATCTTACGG
ATGGCATGACAGTAAGAGAATTATGCAGTGCTGCCATAACCATGAGTGATAACACTGCGGCCAACTTACT
TCTGACAACGATCGGAGGACCGAAGGAGCTAACCGCTTTTTTGCACAACATGGGGGATCATGTAACTCGC
CTTGATCGTTGGGAACCGGAGCTGAATGAAGCCATACCAAACGACGAGCGTGACACCACGATGCCTGTAG
CAATGGCAACAACGTTGCGCAAACTATTAACTGGCGAACTACTTACTCTAGCTTCCCGGCAACAATTAAT
AGACTGGATGGAGGCGGATAAAGTTGCAGGACCACTTCTGCGCTCGGCCCTTCCGGCTGGCTGGTTTATT
GCTGATAAATCTGGAGCCGGTGAGCGTGGTTCACGCGGTATCATTGCAGCACTGGGGCCAGATGGTAAGC
CCTCCCGTATCGTAGTTATCTACACGACGGGGAGTCAGGCAACTATGGATGAACGAAATAGACAGATCGC
TGAGATAGGTGCCTCACTGATTAAGCATTGGTAACTGTCAGACCAAGTTTACTCATATATACTTTAGATT
GATTTAAAACTTCATTTTTAATTTAAAAGGATCTAGGTGAAGATCCTTTTTGATAATCTCATGACCAAAA
TCCCTTAACGTGAGTTTTCGTTCCACTGAGCGTCAGACCCCGTAGAAAAGATCAAAGGATCTTCTTGAGA
TCCTTTTTTTCTGCGCGTAATCTGCTGCTTGCAAACAAAAAAACCACCGCTACCAGCGGTGGTTTGTTTG
CCGGATCAAGAGCTACCAACTCTTTTTCCGAAGGTAACTGGCTTCAGCAGAGCGCAGATACCAAATACTG
TTCTTCTAGTGTAGCCGTAGTTAGGCCACCACTTCAAGAACTCTGTAGCACCGCCTACATACCTCGCTCT
GCTAATCCTGTTACCAGTGGCTGCTGCCAGTGGCGATAAGTCGTGTCTTACCGGGTTGGACTCAAGACGA
TAGTTACCGGATAAGGCGCAGCGGTCGGGCTGAACGGGGGGTTCGTGCACACAGCCCAGCTTGGAGCGAA
CGACCTACACCGAACTGAGATACCTACAGCGTGAGCTATGAGAAAGCGCCACGCTTCCCGAAGGGAGAAA
GGCGGACAGGTATCCGGTAAGCGGCAGGGTCGGAACAGGAGAGCGCACGAGGGAGCTTCCAGGGGGAAAC
GCCTGGTATCTTTATAGTCCTGTCGGGTTTCGCCACCTCTGACTTGAGCGTCGATTTTTGTGATGCTCGT
CAGGGGGGCGGAGCCTATGGAAAAACGCCAGCAACGCGGCCTTTTTACGGTTCCTGGCCTTTTGCTGGCC
TTTTGCTCACATGTTCTTTCCTGCGTTATCCCCTGATTCTGTGGATAACCGTATTACCGCCTTTGAGTGA
GCTGATACCGCTCGCCGCAGCCGAACGACCGAGCGCAGCGAGTCAGTGAGCGAGGAAGCGGATGAGCGCC
CAATACGCAAACCGCCTCTCACCGCGCGTTGGCCGATTCATTAATGCAGCTGGCACGACAGGTTTCCCGA
CTGGAAAGCGGGCAGTGAGCGCAACGCAAACCGCCTCTCCCCGCGCGTTGGCCGATTCATTAATGCAGCT
GGCACGACAGGTTTCCCGACTGGAAAGCGGGCAGTGAGCGCAACGCAATTAATGTGAGTTAGCTCACTCA
TTAGGCACCCCAGGCTTTACACTTTATGCTTCCGGCTCGTATGTTGTGTGGAATTGTGAGCGGATAACAA
TTTCACACAGGAAACAGCTATGACCATGATTACGCCAAGGTCGACTTAACCCTAGAAAGATAATCATATT
GTGACGTACGTTAAAGATAATCATGCGTAAAATTGACGCATGTGTTTTATCGGTCTGTATATCGAGGTTT
ATTTATTAATTTGAATAGATATTAAGTTTTATTATATTTACACTTACATACTAATAATAAATTCAACAAA
CAATTTATTTATGTTTATTTATTTATTAAAAAAAAACAAAAACTCAAAATTTCTTCTATAAAGTAACAAA
ACTTTTAGCAGTGAAAAAAATGCTTTATTTGTGAAATTTGTGATGCTATTGCTTTATTTGTAACCATTAT
AAGCTGCAATAAACAAGTTAACAACAACAATTGCATTCATTTTATGTTTCAGGTTCAGGGGGAGGTGTGG
GAGGTTTTTTAAAGCAAGTAAAACCTCTACAAATGTGGTATGGCTGATTATGATCCTCTGGAGATTCATG
CGCCAGGTTTTCTGGTCATGCACCACGTTCGTGGGCCCTCAGGAACCTCCACGTCAGCGGTAACTGTGAA
GCCCAGTCGCTCGTAAAAAGGAAGATTCCGGGGAGCACTGGTTTCGAGGAACGCCGGCACGCCAGCCCGT
TCCGCGGCCTCAACACCAGGAAGAACGACAGCGCTTCCCAAACCTTTACCTTGGTGATCTGGGCTGACAC
CGACAGTGGCAAGAAACCACGCAGGCTCCTTTGGTCTATGAGGAGCCAGCAAGCCCTCCATTTGCTGTTG
TGCCGCCAACCTACTCCCTGACAGCTCGGCCATCCGCGGACCTATTTCCGCGAACACTGCGCCGGCTTCG
ACGCTTTCCGGAGTAGTCCAGACCGCAACTGCGGCACCATCGTCCGCAACCCAAACTTTACCAATGTCCA
GACCCACGCGCGTAAGAAACAGCTCTTGCAACTCAGTTACCCTCTCTATGTGTCTGTCCGGATCTACGGT
ATGGCGGGTCGCTGGATAATCTGCAAATGCTGCGGCAAGTGTTCGGACAGCCCGTGGTACATCGTCACGG
GTAGCGAGCCTAACAGTGGGCTTATATTCCGTCATGGGGCCGGGGTTCTCCTCCACGTCGCCGGCCTGCT
TCAGCAGGCTGAAGTTGGTGGCGCCGCTGCCCCCGGGGAGCATGTCAAGGTCAAAATCGTCAAGAGCGTC
AGCAGGCAGCATATCAAGGTCAAAGTCGTCAAGGGCATCGGCTGGGAGCATGTCTAAGTCAAAATCGTCA
AGGGCGTCGGTCGGCCCGCCGCTTTCGCACTTTAGCTGTTTCTCCAGGCCACATATGATTAGTTCCAGGC
CGAAAAGGAAGGCAGGTTCGGCTCCCTGCCGGTCGAACAGCTCAATTGCTTGTTTCAGAAGTGGGGGCAT
AGAATCGGTGGTAGGTGTCTCTCTTTCCTCTTTTGCTACTTGATGCTCCTGTTCCTCCAATACGCAGCCC
AGTGTAAAGTGGCCCACGGCGGACAGAGCGTACAGTGCGTTCTCCAGGGAGAAGCCTTGCTGACACAGGA
ACGCGAGCTGATTTTCCAGGGTTTCGTACTGTTTCTCTGTTGGGCGGGTGCCGAGATGCACTTTAGCCCC
GTCACGATGTGAGAGGAGAGCACAGCGGTATGACTTGGCGTTGTTCCGCAGAAAGTCTTGCCATGACTCG
CCTTCCAGGGGGCAGGAGTGGGTATGATGCCTGTCCAGCATCTCGATTGGCAGGGCATCGAGCAGGGCCC
GCTTGTTCTTCACGTGCCAGTACAGGGTAGGCTGCTCAACTCCCAGCTTTTGAGCGAGTTTCCTTGTCGT
CAGGCCTTCGATACCGACTCCATTGAGTAATTCCAGAGCAGAGTTTATGACTTTGCTCTTGTCCAGTCTA
GACATCTTATCGTCATCGTCTTTGTAATCCATGGTGGCGGATCCCGCGTCACGACACCTGTGTTCTGGCG
GCAAACCCGTTGCGAAAAAGAACGTTCACGGCGACTACTGCACTTATATACGGTTCTCCCCCACCCTCGG
GAAAAAGGCGGAGCCAGTACACGACATCACTTTCCCAGTTTACCCCGCGCCACCTTCTCTAGGCACCGGT
TCAATTGCCGACCCCTCCCCCCAACTTCTCGGGCACTGTGGGCCATGTGCGCTCTGCCCCATGGTAATAG
CCATGACTAATACGTAGATGTACTGCCAAGTAGGAAAGTGCCATAAGGTCATGTACTGGGCATAATGCCA
GGCGGGCCATTTACCGTCATTGACGTCAATAGGGGGCGTACTTGGCATATGATACACTTGATGTACTGCC
AAGTGGGCAGTTTACCGTAAATACTCCACCCATTGACGTCAATGGAAAGTGCCTATTGGCGTTACTATGG
GAACATACGTCATTATTGACGTCAATGGGCGGGGGTCGTTGGGCGGTCAGCCAGGCGGGCCATTTACCGT
AAGTTATGTAACGCGGAACTCCATATATGGGCTATGAACTAATGACCCCGTAATTGATTACTATTAATAA
CTAGTCAATAATCAATGTCATAAGCTCTAATCGCATAATCGAGCTAAGAGCGATTAATATGCTTAGCTAG
CTTAGCTAAGCTAGATTTCTCTATTCTCCCACAATATATAGCAGCTATTAGCTTAGCAGTCCGAATACGA
TCGTCCACGATCCATAAGCGTAACACATTTGAGTAGCGACTGACGGGCACCGGAGCCACTCGAGTGGAAT
TATCACCTCGAGTTTACTCCCTATCAGTGATAGAGAACGTATGAAGAGTTTACTCCCTATCAGTGATAGA
GAACGTATGCAGACTTTACTCCCTATCAGTGATAGAGAACGTATAAGGAGTTTACTCCCTATCAGTGATA
GAGAACGTATGACCAGTTTACTCCCTATCAGTGATAGAGAACGTATCTACAGTTTACTCCCTATCAGTGA
TAGAGAACGTATATCCAGTTTACTCCCTATCAGTGATAGAGAACGTAT
